>Addgene plasmid #194334 | pCS2-CIB1-mRuby-Rab35 | addgene full sequence | sequence record 382140 | Addgene NGS Result
CGCCATTCTGCCTGGGGACGTCGGAGCAAGCTTGATTTAGGTGACACTATAGAATACAAGCTACTTGTTC
TTTTTGCAGGTCAGATCCGCTAGCGCCACCATGAATGGAGCTATAGGAGGTGACCTTTTGCTCAATTTTC
CTGACATGTCGGTCCTAGAGCGCCAAAGGGCTCACCTCAAGTACCTCAATCCCACCTTTGATTCTCCTCT
CGCCGGCTTCTTTGCCGATTCTTCAATGATTACCGGCGGCGAGATGGACAGCTATCTTTCGACTGCCGGT
TTGAATCTTCCGATGATGTACGGTGAGACGACGGTGGAAGGTGATTCAAGACTCTCAATTTCGCCGGAAA
CGACGCTTGGGACTGGAAATTTCAAGGCAGCGAAGTTTGATACAGAGACTAAGGATTGTAATGAGGCGGC
GAAGAAGATGACGATGAACAGAGATGACCTAGTAGAAGAAGGAGAAGAAGAGAAGTCGAAAATAACAGAG
CAAAACAATGGGAGCACAAAAAGCATCAAGAAGATGAAACACAAAGCCAAGAAAGAAGAGAACAATTTCT
CTAATGATTCATCTAAAGTGACGAAGGAATTGGAGAAAACGGATTATATTCATGTACCGGTCGCCACAGC
CACCATGGTGTCTAAGGGCGAAGAGCTGATCAAGGAAAATATGCGTATGAAGGTGGTCATGGAAGGTTCG
GTCAACGGCCACCAATTCAAATGCACAGGTGAAGGAGAAGGCAATCCGTACATGGGAACTCAAACCATGA
GGATCAAAGTCATCGAGGGAGGACCCCTGCCATTTGCCTTTGACATTCTTGCCACGTCGTTCATGTATGG
CAGCCGTACTTTTATCAAGTACCCGAAAGGCATTCCTGATTTCTTTAAACAGTCCTTTCCTGAGGGTTTT
ACTTGGGAAAGAGTTACGAGATACGAAGATGGTGGAGTCGTCACCGTCATGCAGGACACCAGCCTTGAGG
ATGGCTGTCTCGTTTACCACGTCCAAGTCAGAGGGGTAAACTTTCCCTCCAATGGTCCCGTGATGCAGAA
GAAGACCAAGGGTTGGGAGCCTAATACAGAGATGATGTATCCAGCAGATGGTGGTCTGAGGGGATACACT
CATATGGCACTGAAAGTTGATGGTGGTGGCCATCTGTCTTGCTCTTTCGTAACAACTTACAGGTCAAAAA
AGACCGTCGGGAACATCAAGATGCCCGGTATCCATGCCGTTGATCACCGCCTGGAAAGGTTAGAGGAAAG
TGACAATGAAATGTTCGTAGTACAACGCGAACACGCAGTTGCCAAGTTCGCCGGGCTTGGTGGTGGGATG
GACGAGCTGTACAAGCGAGCTCAAGCTTCGATGGCCCGGGACTACGACCACCTCTTCAAGCTGCTCATCA
TCGGCGACAGCGGTGTGGGCAAGAGCAGTTTACTGTTGCGTTTTGCAGACAACACTTTCTCAGGCAGCTA
CATCACCACGATCGGAGTGGATTTCAAGATCCGGACCGTGGAGATCAACGGGGAGAAGGTGAAGCTGCAG
ATCTGGGACACAGCGGGGCAGGAGCGCTTCCGCACCATCACCTCCACGTATTATCGGGGGACCCACGGGG
TCATTGTGGTTTACGACGTCACCAGTGCCGAGTCCTTTGTCAACGTCAAGCGGTGGCTTCACGAAATCAA
CCAGAACTGTGATGATGTGTGCCGAATATTAGTGGGTAATAAGAATGACGACCCTGAGCGGAAGGTGGTG
GAGACGGAAGATGCCTACAAATTCGCCGGGCAGATGGGCATCCAGTTGTTCGAGACCAGCGCCAAGGAGA
ATGTCAACGTGGAAGAGATGTTCAACTGCATCACGGAGCTGGTCCTCCGAGCAAAGAAAGACAACCTGGC
AAAACAGCAGCAGCAACAACAGAACGATGTGGTGAAGCTCACGAAGAACAGTAAACGAAAGAAACGCTGC
TGCTAATGCAGTCTAGAACTATAGTGAGTCGTATTACGTAGATCCAGACATGATAAGATACATTGATGAG
TTTGGACAAACCACAACTAGAATGCAGTGAAAAAAATGCTTTATTTGTGAAATTTGTGATGCTATTGCTT
TATTTGTAACCATTATAAGCTGCAATAAACAAGTTAACAACAACAATTGCATTCATTTTATGTTTCAGGT
TCAGGGGGAGGTGTGGGAGGTTTTTTAATTCGCGGCCGCGGCGCCAATGCATTGGGCCCGGTACCCAGCT
TTTGTTCCCTTTAGTGAGGGTTAATTGCGCGCTTGGCGTAATCATGGTCATAGCTGTTTCCTGTGTGAAA
TTGTTATCCGCTCACAATTCCACACAACATACGAGCCGGGAGCATAAAGTGTAAAGCCTGGGGTGCCTAA
TGAGTGAGCTAACTCACATTAATTGCGTTGCGCTCACTGCCCGCTTTCCAGTCGGGAAACCTGTCGTGCC
AGCTGCATTAATGAATCGGCCAACGCGCGGGGAGAGGCGGTTTGCGTATTGGGCGCTCTTCCGCTTCCTC
GCTCACTGACTCGCTGCGCTCGGTCGTTCGGCTGCGGCGAGCGGTATCAGCTCACTCAAAGGCGGTAATA
CGGTTATCCACAGAATCAGGGGATAACGCAGGAAAGAACATGTGAGCAAAAGGCCAGCAAAAGGCCAGGA
ACCGTAAAAAGGCCGCGTTGCTGGCGTTTTTCCATAGGCTCCGCCCCCCTGACGAGCATCACAAAAATCG
ACGCTCAAGTCAGAGGTGGCGAAACCCGACAGGACTATAAAGATACCAGGCGTTTCCCCCTGGAAGCTCC
CTCGTGCGCTCTCCTGTTCCGACCCTGCCGCTTACCGGATACCTGTCCGCCTTTCTCCCTTCGGGAAGCG
TGGCGCTTTCTCATAGCTCACGCTGTAGGTATCTCAGTTCGGTGTAGGTCGTTCGCTCCAAGCTGGGCTG
TGTGCACGAACCCCCCGTTCAGCCCGACCGCTGCGCCTTATCCGGTAACTATCGTCTTGAGTCCAACCCG
GTAAGACACGACTTATCGCCACTGGCAGCAGCCACTGGTAACAGGATTAGCAGAGCGAGGTATGTAGGCG
GTGCTACAGAGTTCTTGAAGTGGTGGCCTAACTACGGCTACACTAGAAGAACAGTATTTGGTATCTGCGC
TCTGCTGAAGCCAGTTACCTTCGGAAAAAGAGTTGGTAGCTCTTGATCCGGCAAACAAACCACCGCTGGT
AGCGGTGGTTTTTTTGTTTGCAAGCAGCAGATTACGCGCAGAAAAAAAGGATCTCAAGAAGATCCTTTGA
TCTTTTCTACGGGGTCTGACGCTCAGTGGAACGAAAACTCACGTTAAGGGATTTTGGTCATGAGATTATC
AAAAAGGATCTTCACCTAGATCCTTTTAAATTAAAAATGAAGTTTTAAATCAATCTAAAGTATATATGAG
TAAACTTGGTCTGACAGTTACCAATGCTTAATCAGTGAGGCACCTATCTCAGCGATCTGTCTATTTCGTT
CATCCATAGTTGCCTGACTCCCCGTCGTGTAGATAACTACGATACGGGAGGGCTTACCATCTGGCCCCAG
TGCTGCAATGATACCGCGAGACCCACGCTCACCGGCTCCAGATTTATCAGCAATAAACCAGCCAGCCGGA
AGGGCCGAGCGCAGAAGTGGTCCTGCAACTTTATCCGCCTCCATCCAGTCTATTAATTGTTGCCGGGAAG
CTAGAGTAAGTAGTTCGCCAGTTAATAGTTTGCGCAACGTTGTTGCCATTGCTACAGGCATCGTGGTGTC
ACGCTCGTCGTTTGGTATGGCTTCATTCAGCTCCGGTTCCCAACGATCAAGGCGAGTTACATGATCCCCC
ATGTTGTGCAAAAAAGCGGTTAGCTCCTTCGGTCCTCCGATCGTTGTCAGAAGTAAGTTGGCCGCAGTGT
TATCACTCATGGTTATGGCAGCACTGCATAATTCTCTTACTGTCATGCCATCCGTAAGATGCTTTTCTGT
GACTGGTGAGTACTCAACCAAGTCATTCTGAGAATAGTGTATGCGGCGACCGAGTTGCTCTTGCCCGGCG
TCAATACGGGATAATACCGCGCCACATAGCAGAACTTTAAAAGTGCTCATCATTGGAAAACGTTCTTCGG
GGCGAAAACTCTCAAGGATCTTACCGCTGTTGAGATCCAGTTCGATGTAACCCACTCGTGCACCCAACTG
ATCTTCAGCATCTTTTACTTTCACCAGCGTTTCTGGGTGAGCAAAAACAGGAAGGCAAAATGCCGCAAAA
AAGGGAATAAGGGCGACACGGAAATGTTGAATACTCATACTCTTCCTTTTTCAATATTATTGAAGCATTT
ATCAGGGTTATTGTCTCATGAGCGGATACATATTTGAATGTATTTAGAAAAATAAACAAATAGGGGTTCC
GCGCACATTTCCCCGAAAAGTGCCACCTAAATTGTAAGCGTTAATATTTTGTTAAAATTCGCGTTAAATT
TTTGTTAAATCAGCTCATTTTTTAACCAATAGGCCGAAATCGGCAAAATCCCTTATAAATCAAAAGAATA
GACCGAGATAGGGT
[37 nt withheld, positions 4565-4601]
AAAGAACGTGGACTCCAACGTCAAAGG
[49 nt withheld, positions 4629-4677]
T
[91 nt withheld, positions 4679-4769]
G
[124 nt withheld, positions 4771-4894]
CCCATTCGCCATTCAGGCTGCGCAACTGTTGGGAAGGGCGATCGGTGCGGGCCTCTTCGCTATTACGCCA
GTCGACCGCCAATTCAATATGGCGTATATGGACTCATGCCAATTCAATATGGTGGATCTGGACCTGTGCC
AATTCAATATGGCGTATATGGACTCGTGCCAATTCAATATGGTGGATCTGGACCCCAGCCAATTCAATAT
GGCGGACTTGGCACCATGCCAATTCAATATGGCGGACCTGGCACTGTGCCAACTGGGGAGGGGTCTACTT
GGCACGGTGCCAAGTTTGAGGAGGGGTCTTGGCCCTGTGCCAAGTCCGCCATATTGAATTGGCATGGTGC
CAATAATGGCGGCCATATTGGCTATATGCCAGGATCAATATATAGGCAATATCCAATATGGCCCTATGCC
AATATGGCTATTGGCCAGGTTCAATACTATGTATTGGCCCTATGCCATATAGTATTCCATATATGGGTTT
TCCTATTGACGTAGATAGCCCCTCCCAATGGGCGGTCCCATATACCATATATGGGGCTTCCTAATACCGC
CCATAGCCACTCCCCCATTGACGTCAATGGTCTCTATATATGGTCTTTCCTATTGACGTCATATGGGCGG
TCCTATTGACGTATATGGCGCCTCCCCCATTGACGTCAATTACGGTAAATGGCCCGCCTGGCTCAATGCC
CATTGACGTCAATAGGACCACCCACCATTGACGTCAATGGGATGGCTCATTGCCCATTCATATCCGTTCT
CACGCCCCCTATTGACGTCAATGACGGTAAATGGCCCACTTGGCAGTACATCAATATCTATTAATAGTAA
CTTGGCAAGTACATTACTATTGGAAGTACGCCAGGGTACATTGGCAGTACTCCCATTGACGTCAATGGCG
GTAAATGGCCCGCGATGGCTGCCAAGTACATCCCCATTGACGTCAATGGGGAGGGGCAATGACGCAAATG
GGCGTTCCATTGACGTAAATGGGCGGTAGGCGTGCCTAATGGGAGGTCTATATAAGCAATGCTCGTTTAG
GGAAC
Features (pLannotate 1.2.2; 17 found; start..end, strand, type, name):
     35..53      +  promoter       SP6 promoter: promoter for bacteriophage SP6 RNA polymerase
    101..610     +  CDS            CIBN: N-terminal portion of the CIB1 transcription factor from Arabidopsis thaliana binds to CRY2 (cryptochrome 2) that has absorbed blue light (Kennedy et al., 2010)
    635..1345    +  CDS            mRuby2: mRuby2 is a basic (constitutively fluorescent) red fluorescent protein published in 2012, derived from Entacmaea quadricolor. It has moderate acid sensitivity.
   1361..1963    +  CDS            RAB35: RAB35_HUMAN - Also known as RAB1C, RAY. Experimental evidence at protein level: Swiss-Prot protein existence level 1. The small GTPases Rab are key regulators of intracellular membrane trafficking, from the formation of transport vesicles to their fusion with membranes. Rabs cycle between an inactive GDP-bound form and an active GTP-bound form that is able to recruit to membranes different sets of downstream effectors directly responsible for vesicle formation, movement, tethering and fusion. That Rab is involved in the process of endocytosis and is an essential rate-limiting regulator of the
   1979..1996    -  promoter       T7 promoter (fragment): promoter for bacteriophage T7 RNA polymerase
   2001..2135    -  polyA_signal   SV40 poly(A) signal: SV40 polyadenylation signal
   2248..2266    -  promoter       T3 promoter: promoter for bacteriophage T3 RNA polymerase
   2311..2327    -  protein_bind   lac operator: The lac repressor binds to the lac operator to inhibit transcription in E. coli. This inhibition can be relieved by adding lactose or isopropyl-β-D-thiogalactopyranoside (IPTG). lac repressor encoded by lacI
   2335..2365    -  promoter       lac promoter: promoter for the E. coli lac operon
   2380..2401    -  protein_bind   CAP binding site: CAP binding activates transcription in the presence of cAMP. E. coli catabolite activator protein
   2414..2506    -  CDS            lacI (fragment): lac repressor; lacI; The lac repressor binds to the lac operator to inhibit transcription in E. coli. This inhibition can be relieved by adding lactose or isopropyl-β-D-thiogalactopyranoside (IPTG).
   2689..3277    -  rep_origin     ori: high-copy-number ColE1/pMB1/pBR322/pUC origin of replication
   3448..4308    -  CDS            AmpR: β-lactamase; bla; confers resistance to ampicillin, carbenicillin, and related antibiotics
   4309..4413    -  promoter       AmpR promoter: bla
   4466..4894    -  rep_origin     f1 ori (sequence partly withheld): f1 bacteriophage origin of replication; arrow indicates direction of (+) strand synthesis
   4899..4965    -  CDS            lacZα (fragment): LacZα fragment of β-galactosidase; lacZ fragment
   4972..5949    +  promoter       CMV IE94 promoter: enhancer/promoter region of simian cytomegalovirus major immediate early transcription unit IE94
