[The description below was written by a language model from this plasmid's Addgene catalogue record and pLannotate feature annotations shown in this document.]
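Description:
pCS2-CIB1-mRuby-Rab35 is a 5.9 kb expression plasmid built on the pCS2 backbone, catalogued as a mammalian expression vector. It is propagated in E. coli through a high-copy ColE1/pUC-type origin and selected with ampicillin via the β-lactamase gene. An f1 phage origin and remnants of the lac region (lac promoter/operator and lacZα and lacI fragments) are also carried over from the parental backbone.

The payload is a single open reading frame arrangement driven by the simian cytomegalovirus IE94 enhancer/promoter and terminated by an SV40 polyadenylation signal. It consists of CIBN, the N-terminal portion of Arabidopsis thaliana CIB1, followed by a red fluorescent protein annotated as mRuby2 and then human RAB35, a small GTPase that regulates endocytic membrane trafficking. An SP6 promoter sits between the CMV IE94 promoter and the coding region. In pCS2 vectors this promoter allows in vitro transcription of mRNA, for example for embryo injection, though the record does not explicitly state that use. T7 (fragment) and T3 promoters lie downstream in the opposite orientation.

CIBN binds cryptochrome 2 (CRY2) once CRY2 has absorbed blue light, so the fusion makes Rab35 a light-responsive partner for a separately supplied CRY2 construct. According to the record, the plasmid is intended for light-induced inactivation of Rab35 through this interaction, with the mRuby tag allowing the fusion protein to be visualised. The associated publication concerns the roles of Rab8, Rab11 and Rab35 in lumen and cilia formation during development of the zebrafish left-right organizer. The Rab35 sequence was derived from an earlier repository plasmid.
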