Addgene plasmid #194334: pCS2-CIB1-mRuby-Rab35
Purpose: For use in light-induced Rab35 protein inactivation through the interaction with CRY2
Depositing lab: Heidi Hehnly. Depositing organization: Syracuse University. Publication: Rab8, Rab11, and Rab35 coordinate lumen and cilia formation during zebrafish left-right organizer development. Aljiboury AA, Ingram E, Krishnan N, Ononiwu F, Pal D, Manikas J, Taveras C, Hall NA, Da Silva J, Freshour J, Hehnly H. PLoS Genet. 2023 May 15;19(5):e1010765. doi: 10.1371/journal.pgen.1010765. eCollection 2023 May. PubMed 37186603.
Backbone
  Vector backbone: pCS2
  Backbone size w/o insert (bp): 4067
  Total vector size (bp): 5949
  Vector type: Mammalian Expression
Growth in bacteria
  Bacterial resistance: Ampicillin, 100 μg/mL
  Growth temperature: 37°C
  Growth strain: DH5alpha
  Copy number: Unknown
Gene/Insert 1
  Gene/Insert name: CIB1 (alt name: cryptochrome-interacting basic-helix-loop-helix 1)
  Species: A. thaliana (mustard weed)
  Insert size (bp): 516
  Entrez Gene: CIB1 (a.k.a. AT4G34530, T4L20.110, T4L20_110, cryptochrome-interacting basic-helix-loop-helix 1)
  Promoter: CMV IE94
  Cloning method: Gibson Cloning
  Sequencing primers: 5′ sp6
Gene/Insert 2
  Gene/Insert name: Rab35
  Species: H. sapiens (human)
  Insert size (bp): 606
  Entrez Gene: RAB35 (a.k.a. H-ray, RAB1C, RAY)
  Promoter: CMV IE94
  Tag / fusion protein: mRuby (N terminal on insert)
  Cloning method: Gibson Cloning
  Sequencing primers: 5′ acacgcagttgccaagttc; 3′ T3
Resource information
  A portion of this plasmid was derived from a plasmid made by: Rab35 was purchased from Addgene, plasmid # 47424.
Terms and licenses: Academic/Nonprofit Terms; Industry Terms: Not Available to Industry
How to cite: pCS2-CIB1-mRuby-Rab35 was a gift from Heidi Hehnly (Addgene plasmid # 194334 ; http://n2t.net/addgene:194334 ; RRID:Addgene_194334)
